Addgene plasmid #12645: BRCA1 (1-304)
Depositing lab: Rachel Klevit. Depositing organization: University of Washington. Publication: A UbcH5/ubiquitin noncovalent complex is required for processive BRCA1-directed ubiquitination. Brzovic PS, Lissounov A, Christensen DE, Hoyt DW, Klevit RE. Mol Cell. 2006 Mar 17. 21(6):873-80. 10.1016/j.molcel.2006.02.008 PubMed 16543155.
Backbone
  Vector backbone: pET151D topo
  Backbone manufacturer: invitrogen
  Backbone size w/o insert (bp): 4500
  Vector type: Bacterial Expression
Growth in bacteria
  Bacterial resistance: Ampicillin, 100 μg/mL
  Growth temperature: 37°C
  Growth strain: DH5alpha
  Copy number: High Copy
Gene/Insert
  Gene/Insert name: E3-Ring domain, Ub-ligase (alt name: BRCA1)
  Species: H. sapiens (human)
  Insert size (bp): 912
  Entrez Gene: BRCA1 (a.k.a. BRCAI, BRCC1, BROVCA1, FANCS, IRIS, PNCA4, PPP1R53, PSCP, RNF53)
  Tag / fusion protein: His (N terminal on backbone)
  Cloning method: TOPO Cloning; 5′ cloning site topo (unknown if destroyed); 3′ cloning site topo (unknown if destroyed)
  Sequencing primers: 5′ Universal T7
Terms and licenses: Academic/Nonprofit Terms; Industry Terms: Not Available to Industry
How to cite: BRCA1 (1-304) was a gift from Rachel Klevit (Addgene plasmid # 12645 ; http://n2t.net/addgene:12645 ; RRID:Addgene_12645)
