[The description below was written by a language model from this plasmid's Addgene catalogue record and pLannotate feature annotations shown in this document.]
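Description:
BRCA1 (1-304) is a bacterial expression plasmid built by directional TOPO cloning into the pET151D TOPO backbone. It carries a 912 bp fragment of human BRCA1 encoding residues 1–304, the N-terminal portion that contains the RING domain responsible for the protein's E3 ubiquitin-ligase activity. The plasmid is maintained in E. coli through a ColE1/pBR322-type origin with adjacent bom and rop elements, and it is selected with ampicillin via the β-lactamase gene. The catalogue lists it as high copy, although rop normally moderates copy number. Several tetracycline-resistance fragments in the annotation are non-functional remnants of the pBR322-derived backbone. The sequenced record is 6,684 nt, which is larger than the sum of the catalogue's stated backbone size (4,500 bp) and the insert, so the backbone figure appears to be approximate.

Expression is driven by a T7 promoter with a downstream lac operator and the T7 gene 10 ribosome binding site. A lacI gene on the plasmid supplies repressor, so transcription stays off until it is induced with IPTG in a host that provides T7 RNA polymerase. A T7 terminator closes the unit. The BRCA1 fragment is fused at its N terminus to backbone-encoded tags. The catalogue records a His tag, which the feature table does not annotate, and the table shows a V5 epitope followed by a TEV protease site that allows the tags to be removed after purification. The short SET1 hit downstream of the insert looks like residual vector sequence rather than a deliberate fusion.

The construct is suited to producing recombinant BRCA1 RING-domain protein for biochemical and structural work, and the associated study examined BRCA1-directed ubiquitination with the E2 enzyme UbcH5.
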