Features (pLannotate 1.2.2; 21 found; start..end, strand, type, name):
    209..227     +  promoter       T7 promoter: promoter for bacteriophage T7 RNA polymerase
    228..252     +  protein_bind   lac operator: The lac repressor binds to the lac operator to inhibit transcription in E. coli. This inhibition can be relieved by adding lactose or isopropyl-β-D-thiogalactopyranoside (IPTG). lac repressor encoded by lacI
    267..289     +  RBS            RBS: efficient ribosome binding site from bacteriophage T7 gene 10 (Olins and Rangwala, 1989)
    318..359     +  CDS            V5 tag: epitope tag from simian virus 5
    360..379     +  CDS            TEV site (fragment): tobacco etch virus (TEV) protease recognition and cleavage site
    396..1307    +  CDS            BRCA1 (fragment): BRCA1_HUMAN - Also known as RNF53. Experimental evidence at protein level: Swiss-Prot protein existence level 1. E3 ubiquitin-protein ligase that specifically mediates the formation of 'Lys-6'-linked polyubiquitin chains and plays a central role in DNA repair by facilitating cellular responses to DNA damage (PubMed:12890688, PubMed:14976165, PubMed:16818604, PubMed:17525340, PubMed:12887909, PubMed:10500182, PubMed:19261748). It is unclear whether it also mediates the formation of other types of polyubiquitin chains (PubMed:12890688). The BRCA1-BARD1 heterodimer coordinates a diverse range of
   1342..1391    +  CDS            SET1 (fragment): solubility-enhancement tag derived from T7 phage gene 10B
   1399..1446    +  terminator     T7 terminator: transcription terminator for bacteriophage T7 RNA polymerase
   1469..1573    -  CDS            TcR (fragment): tetracycline efflux protein; tet; confers resistance to tetracycline
   1630..1653    -  promoter       tet promoter (fragment): E. coli promoter for tetracycline efflux protein gene
   1770..1874    +  promoter       AmpR promoter: bla
   1875..2735    +  CDS            AmpR: β-lactamase; bla; confers resistance to ampicillin, carbenicillin, and related antibiotics
   2906..3494    +  rep_origin     ori: high-copy-number ColE1/pMB1/pBR322/pUC origin of replication
   3680..3819    -  misc_feature   bom: basis of mobility region from pBR322
   3921..4112    -  CDS            rop: Rop protein, which maintains plasmids at low copy number; rop
   4129..4509    +  CDS            YPB1_ECOLX: Protein predicted: Swiss-Prot protein existence level 4. From Escherichia coli.
   4751..5375    -  CDS            TcR (fragment): tetracycline efflux protein; tet; confers resistance to tetracycline
   5390..5411    -  protein_bind   CAP binding site: CAP binding activates transcription in the presence of cAMP. E. coli catabolite activator protein
   5424..6506    -  CDS            lacI: lac repressor; lacI; The lac repressor binds to the lac operator to inhibit transcription in E. coli. This inhibition can be relieved by adding lactose or isopropyl-β-D-thiogalactopyranoside (IPTG).
   6507..6584    -  promoter       lacI promoter: lacI
   6592..187     -  CDS            TcR (fragment) (across the origin): tetracycline efflux protein; tet; confers resistance to tetracycline
>Addgene plasmid #12645 | BRCA1 (1-304) | addgene full sequence | sequence record 204178 | Addgene NGS Result
CAAGGAGATGGCGCCCAACAGTCCCCCGGCCACGGGGCCTGCCACCATACCCACGCCGAAACAAGCGCTC
ATGAGCCCGAAGTGGCGAGCCCGATCTTCCCCATCGGTGATGTCGGCGATATAGGCGCCAGCAACCGCAC
CTGTGGCGCCGGTGATGCCGGCCACGATGCGTCCGGCGTAGAGGATCGAGATCTCGATCCCGCGAAATTA
ATACGACTCACTATAGGGGAATTGTGAGCGGATAACAATTCCCCTCTAGAAATAATTTTGTTTAACTTTA
AGAAGGAGATATACATATGCATCATCACCATCACCATGGTAAGCCTATCCCTAACCCTCTCCTCGGTCTC
GATTCTACGGAAAACCTGTATTTTCAGGGAATTGATCCCTTCACCATGGATTTATCTGCTCTTCGCGTTG
AAGAAGTACAAAATGTCATTAATGCTATGCAGAAAATCTTAGAGTGTCCCATCTGTCTGGAGTTGATCAA
GGAACCTGTCTCCACAAAGTGTGACCACATATTTTGCAAATTTTGCATGCTGAAACTTCTCAACCAGAAG
AAAGGGCCTTCACAGTGTCCTTTATGTAAGAATGATATAACCAAAAGGAGCCTACAAGAAAGTACGAGAT
TTAGTCAACTTGTTGAAGAGCTATTGAAAATCATTTGTGCTTTTCAGCTTGACACAGGTTTGGAGTATGC
AAACAGCTATAATTTTGCAAAAAAGGAAAATAACTCTCCTGAACATCTAAAAGATGAAGTTTCTATCATC
CAAAGTATGGGCTACAGAAACCGTGCCAAAAGACTTCTACAGAGTGAACCCGAAAATCCTTCCTTGCAGG
AAACCAGTCTCAGTGTCCAACTCTCTAACCTTGGAACTGTGAGAACTCTGAGGACAAAGCAGCGGATACA
ACCTCAAAAGACGTCTGTCTACATTGAATTGGGATCTGATTCTTCTGAAGATACCGTTAATAAGGCAACT
TATTGCAGTGTGGGAGATCAAGAATTGTTACAAATCACCCCTCAAGGAACCAGGGATGAAATCAGTTTGG
ATTCTGCAAAAAAGGCTGCTTGTGAATTTTCTGAGACGGATGTAACAAATACTGAACATCATCAACCCAG
TAATAATGATTTGAACACCACTGAGAAGCGTGCAGCTGAGAGGCATCCAGAAAAGTATCAGGGTAGTTCT
GTTTCAAACTTGCATGTGGAGCCATGTGGCACAAATACTCATGCCAGCTCATTACAGCATGAGAACAGCA
GTTTATTACTCACTAAAGACAGAATGAATGTAGAAAAGGCTGAATTCTAACTCGAGGCGTCGAAGGGCGA
GCTCAGATCCGGCTGCTAACAAAGCCCGAAAGGAAGCTGAGTTGGCTGCTGCCACCGCTGAGCAATAACT
AGCATAACCCCTTGGGGCCTCTAAACGGGTCTTGAGGGGTTTTTTGCTGAAAGGAGGAACTATATCCGGA
TATCCCGCAAGAGGCCCGGCAGTACCGGCATAACCAAGCCTATGCCTACAGCATCCAGGGTGACGGTGCC
GAGGATGACGATGAGCGCATTGTTAGATTTCATACACGGTGCCTGACTGCGTTAGCAATTTAACTGTGAT
AAACTACCGCATTAAAGCTAGCTTATCGATGATAAGCTGTCAAACATGAGAATTAATTCTTGAAGACGAA
AGGGCCTCGTGATACGCCTATTTTTATAGGTTAATGTCATGATAATAATGGTTTCTTAGACGTCAGGTGG
CACTTTTCGGGGAAATGTGCGCGGAACCCCTATTTGTTTATTTTTCTAAATACATTCAAATATGTATCCG
CTCATGAGACAATAACCCTGATAAATGCTTCAATAATATTGAAAAAGGAAGAGTATGAGTATTCAACATT
TCCGTGTCGCCCTTATTCCCTTTTTTGCGGCATTTTGCCTTCCTGTTTTTGCTCACCCAGAAACGCTGGT
GAAAGTAAAAGATGCTGAAGATCAGTTGGGTGCACGAGTGGGTTACATCGAACTGGATCTCAACAGCGGT
AAGATCCTTGAGAGTTTTCGCCCCGAAGAACGTTTTCCAATGATGAGCACTTTTAAAGTTCTGCTATGTG
GCGCGGTATTATCCCGTGTTGACGCCGGGCAAGAGCAACTCGGTCGCCGCATACACTATTCTCAGAATGA
CTTGGTTGAGTACTCACCAGTCACAGAAAAGCATCTTACGGATGGCATGACAGTAAGAGAATTATGCAGT
GCTGCCATAACCATGAGTGATAACACTGCGGCCAACTTACTTCTGACAACGATCGGAGGACCGAAGGAGC
TAACCGCTTTTTTGCACAACATGGGGGATCATGTAACTCGCCTTGATCGTTGGGAACCGGAGCTGAATGA
AGCCATACCAAACGACGAGCGTGACACCACGATGCCTGCAGCAATGGCAACAACGTTGCGCAAACTATTA
ACTGGCGAACTACTTACTCTAGCTTCCCGGCAACAATTAATAGACTGGATGGAGGCGGATAAAGTTGCAG
GACCACTTCTGCGCTCGGCCCTTCCGGCTGGCTGGTTTATTGCTGATAAATCTGGAGCCGGTGAGCGTGG
GTCTCGCGGTATCATTGCAGCACTGGGGCCAGATGGTAAGCCCTCCCGTATCGTAGTTATCTACACGACG
GGGAGTCAGGCAACTATGGATGAACGAAATAGACAGATCGCTGAGATAGGTGCCTCACTGATTAAGCATT
GGTAACTGTCAGACCAAGTTTACTCATATATACTTTAGATTGATTTAAAACTTCATTTTTAATTTAAAAG
GATCTAGGTGAAGATCCTTTTTGATAATCTCATGACCAAAATCCCTTAACGTGAGTTTTCGTTCCACTGA
GCGTCAGACCCCGTAGAAAAGATCAAAGGATCTTCTTGAGATCCTTTTTTTCTGCGCGTAATCTGCTGCT
TGCAAACAAAAAAACCACCGCTACCAGCGGTGGTTTGTTTGCCGGATCAAGAGCTACCAACTCTTTTTCC
GAAGGTAACTGGCTTCAGCAGAGCGCAGATACCAAATACTGTCCTTCTAGTGTAGCCGTAGTTAGGCCAC
CACTTCAAGAACTCTGTAGCACCGCCTACATACCTCGCTCTGCTAATCCTGTTACCAGTGGCTGCTGCCA
GTGGCGATAAGTCGTGTCTTACCGGGTTGGACTCAAGACGATAGTTACCGGATAAGGCGCAGCGGTCGGG
CTGAACGGGGGGTTCGTGCACACAGCCCAGCTTGGAGCGAACGACCTACACCGAACTGAGATACCTACAG
CGTGAGCTATGAGAAAGCGCCACGCTTCCCGAAGGGAGAAAGGCGGACAGGTATCCGGTAAGCGGCAGGG
TCGGAACAGGAGAGCGCACGAGGGAGCTTCCAGGGGGAAACGCCTGGTATCTTTATAGTCCTGTCGGGTT
TCGCCACCTCTGACTTGAGCGTCGATTTTTGTGATGCTCGTCAGGGGGGCGGAGCCTATGGAAAAACGCC
AGCAACGCGGCCTTTTTACGGTTCCTGGCCTTTTGCTGGCCTTTTGCTCACATGTTCTTTCCTGCGTTAT
CCCCTGATTCTGTGGATAACCGTATTACCGCCTTTGAGTGAGCTGATACCGCTCGCCGCAGCCGAACGAC
CGAGCGCAGCGAGTCAGTGAGCGAGGAAGCGGAAGAGCGCCTGATGCGGTATTTTCTCCTTACGCATCTG
TGCGGTATTTCACACCGCAATGGTGCACTCTCAGTACAATCTGCTCTGATGCCGCATAGTTAAGCCAGTA
TACACTCCGCTATCGCTACGTGACTGGGTCATGGCTGCGCCCCGACACCCGCCAACACCCGCTGACGCGC
CCTGACGGGCTTGTCTGCTCCCGGCATCCGCTTACAGACAAGCTGTGACCGTCTCCGGGAGCTGCATGTG
TCAGAGGTTTTCACCGTCATCACCGAAACGCGCGAGGCAGCTGCGGTAAAGCTCATCAGCGTGGTCGTGA
AGCGATTCACAGATGTCTGCCTGTTCATCCGCGTCCAGCTCGTTGAGTTTCTCCAGAAGCGTTAATGTCT
GGCTTCTGATAAAGCGGGCCATGTTAAGGGCGGTTTTTTCCTGTTTGGTCACTGATGCCTCCGTGTAAGG
GGGATTTCTGTTCATGGGGGTAATGATACCGATGAAACGAGAGAGGATGCTCACGATACGGGTTACTGAT
GATGAACATGCCCGGTTACTGGAACGTTGTGAGGGTAAACAACTGGCGGTATGGATGCGGCGGGACCAGA
GAAAAATCACTCAGGGTCAATGCCAGCGCTTCGTTAATACAGATGTAGGTGTTCCACAGGGTAGCCAGCA
GCATCCTGCGATGCAGATCCGGAACATAATGGTGCAGGGCGCTGACTTCCGCGTTTCCAGACTTTACGAA
ACACGGAAACCGAAGACCATTCATGTTGTTGCTCAGGTCGCAGACGTTTTGCAGCAGCAGTCGCTTCACG
TTCGCTCGCGTATCGGTGATTCATTCTGCTAACCAGTAAGGCAACCCCGCCAGCCTAGCCGGGTCCTCAA
CGACAGGAGCACGATCATGCGCACCCGTGGCCAGGACCCAACGCTGCCCGAGATGCGCCGCGTGCGGCTG
CTGGAGATGGCGGACGCGATGGATATGTTCTGCCAAGGGTTGGTTTGCGCATTCACAGTTCTCCGCAAGA
ATTGATTGGCTCCAATTCTTGGAGTGGTGAATCCGTTAGCGAGGTGCCGCCGGCTTCCATTCAGGTCGAG
GTGGCCCGGCTCCATGCACCGCGACGCAACGCGGGGAGGCAGACAAGGTATAGGGCGGCGCCTACAATCC
ATGCCAACCCGTTCCATGTGCTCGCCGAGGCGGCATAAATCGCCGTGACGATCAGCGGTCCAATGATCGA
AGTTAGGCTGGTAAGAGCCGCGAGCGATCCTTGAAGCTGTCCCTGATGGTCGTCATCTACCTGCCTGGAC
AGCATGGCCTGCAACGCGGGCATCCCGATGCCGCCGGAAGCGAGAAGAATCATAATGGGGAAGGCCATCC
AGCCTCGCGTCGCGAACGCCAGCAAGACGTAGCCCAGCGCGTCGGCCGCCATGCCGGCGATAATGGCCTG
CTTCTCGCCGAAACGTTTGGTGGCGGGACCAGTGACGAAGGCTTGAGCGAGGGCGTGCAAGATTCCGAAT
ACCGCAAGCGACAGGCCGATCATCGTCGCGCTCCAGCGAAAGCGGTCCTCGCCGAAAATGACCCAGAGCG
CTGCCGGCACCTGTCCTACGAGTTGCATGATAAAGAAGACAGTCATAAGTGCGGCGACGATAGTCATGCC
CCGCGCCCACCGGAAGGAGCTGACTGGGTTGAAGGCTCTCAAGGGCATCGGTCGAGATCCCGGTGCCTAA
TGAGTGAGCTAACTTACATTAATTGCGTTGCGCTCACTGCCCGCTTTCCAGTCGGGAAACCTGTCGTGCC
AGCTGCATTAATGAATCGGCCAACGCGCGGGGAGAGGCGGTTTGCGTATTGGGCGCCAGGGTGGTTTTTC
TTTTCACCAGTGAGACGGGCAACAGCTGATTGCCCTTCACCGCCTGGCCCTGAGAGAGTTGCAGCAAGCG
GTCCACGCTGGTTTGCCCCAGCAGGCGAAAATCCTGTTTGATGGTGGTTAACGGCGGGATATAACATGAG
CTGTCTTCGGTATCGTCGTATCCCACTACCGAGATATCCGCACCAACGCGCAGCCCGGACTCGGTAATGG
CGCGCATTGCGCCCAGCGCCATCTGATCGTTGGCAACCAGCATCGCAGTGGGAACGATGCCCTCATTCAG
CATTTGCATGGTTTGTTGAAAACCGGACATGGCACTCCAGTCGCCTTCCCGTTCCGCTATCGGCTGAATT
TGATTGCGAGTGAGATATTTATGCCAGCCAGCCAGACGCAGACGCGCCGAGACAGAACTTAATGGGCCCG
CTAACAGCGCGATTTGCTGGTGACCCAATGCGACCAGATGCTCCACGCCCAGTCGCGTACCGTCTTCATG
GGAGAAAATAATACTGTTGATGGGTGTCTGGTCAGAGACATCAAGAAATAACGCCGGAACATTAGTGCAG
GCAGCTTCCACAGCAATGGCATCCTGGTCATCCAGCGGATAGTTAATGATCAGCCCACTGACGCGTTGCG
CGAGAAGATTGTGCACCGCCGCTTTACAGGCTTCGACGCCGCTTCGTTCTACCATCGACACCACCACGCT
GGCACCCAGTTGATCGGCGCGAGATTTAATCGCCGCGACAATTTGCGACGGCGCGTGCAGGGCCAGACTG
GAGGTGGCAACGCCAATCAGCAACGACTGTTTGCCCGCCAGTTGTTGTGCCACGCGGTTGGGAATGTAAT
TCAGCTCCGCCATCGCCGCTTCCACTTTTTCCCGCGTTTTCGCAGAAACGTGGCTGGCCTGGTTCACCAC
GCGGGAAACGGTCTGATAAGAGACACCGGCATACTCTGCGACATCGTATAACGTTACTGGTTTCACATTC
ACCACCCTGAATTGACTCTCTTCCGGGCGCTATCATGCCATACCGCGAAAGGTTTTGCGCCATTCGATGG
TGTCCGGGATCTCGACGCTCTCCCTTATGCGACTCCTGCATTAGGAAGCAGCCCAGTAGTAGGTTGAGGC
CGTTGAGCACCGCCGCCGCAAGGAATGGTGCATG
