>Addgene plasmid #12645 | BRCA1 (1-304) | depositor partial sequence | sequence record 7382 | Author sequence
ATGGGCAGCAGCCATCATCATCATCATCACAGCAGCGGCCTGGTGCCGCGCGGCAGCCATATGGATTTAT
CTGCTCTTCGCGTTGAAGAAGTACAAAATGTCATTAATGCTATGCAGAAAATCTTAGAGTGTCCCATCTG
TCTGGAGTTGATCAAGGAACCTGTCTCCACAAAGTGTGACCACATATTTTGCAAATTTTGCATGCTGAAA
CTTCTCAACCAGAAGAAAGGGCCTTCACAGTGTCCTTTATGTAAGAATGATATAACCAAAAGGAGCCTAC
AAGAAAGTACGAGATTTAGTCAACTTGTTGAAGAGCTATTGAAAATCATTTGTGCTTTTCAGCTTGACAC
AGGTTTGGAGTATGCAAACAGCTATAATTTTGCAAAAAAGGAAAATAACTCTCCTGAACATCTAAAAGAT
GAAGTTTCTATCATCCAAAGTATGGGCTACAGAAACCGTGCCAAAAGACTTCTACAGAGTGAACCCGAAA
ATCCTTCCTTGCAGGAAACCAGTCTCAGTGTCCAACTCTCTAACCTTGGAACTGTGAGAACTCTGAGGAC
AAAGCAGCGGATACAACCTCAAAAGACGTCTGTCTACATTGAATTGGGATCTGATTCTTCTGAAGATACC
GTTAATAAGGCAACTTATTGCAGTGTGGGAGATCAAGAATTGTTACAAATCACCCCTCAGGAACCAGGGA
TGAAATCAGTTTGGATTCTGCAAAAAGCTGCTTGTGAATTTTCTGAACGGATGTACAAATACTGAAATCA
TCACCGTAATATGATTTGAACCCCCTGAAAACGTGCATGAAAGATCCAAAAAGTTCGGGATCTGTTTCAA
ACTGCATGGGGGCCTGGGACAAAACTGCCGCTCTTACGCATGAACGCATTTCC
