>Addgene plasmid #12645 | BRCA1 (1-304) | addgene partial sequence | sequence record 21735 | T7 5'-TAATACGACTCACTATAGGG-3'
CTAGAAAATAAATTTTGTTTAACTTTAAGAAGGAGATATACATATGCATCATCACCATCACCATGGTAAG
CCTATCCCTAACCCTCTCCTCGGTCTCGATTCTACGGAAAACCTGTATTTTCAGGGAATTGATCCCTTCA
CCATGGATTTATCTGCTCTTCGCGTTGAAGAAGTACAAAATGTCATTAATGCTATGCAGAAAATCTTAGA
GTGTCCCATCTGTCTGGAGTTGATCAAGGAACCTGTCTCCACAAAGTGTGACCACATATTTTGCAAATTT
TGCATGCTGAAACTTCTCAACCAGAAGAAAGGGCCTTCACAGTGTCCTTTATGTAAGAATGATATAACCA
AAAGGAGCCTACAAGAAAGTACGAGATTTAGTCAACTTGTTGAAGAGCTATTGAAAATCATTTGTGCTTT
TCAGCTTGACACAGGTTTGGAGTATGCAAACAGCTATAATTTTGCAAAAAAGGAAAATAACTCTCCTGAA
CATCTAAAAGATGAAGTTTCTATCATCCAAAGTATGGGCTACAGAAACCGTGCCAAAAGACTTCTACAGA
GTGAACCCGAAAATCCTTCCTTGCAGGAAACCAGTCTCAGTGTCCAACTCTCTAACCTTGGAACTGTGAG
AACTCTGAGGACAAAGCAGCGGAATACAACCTCAAAGACGTCTGTCTACATTGAATTGGGATCTGATTCT
TCTGAAGATACCGTTAA
